Addgene plasmid #18386: T4 Lysozyme V75T WT*
Depositing lab: Brian Matthews. Depositing organization: University of Oregon.
Backbone
  Vector backbone: pHS1403
  Backbone size w/o insert (bp): 5000
  Vector type: Bacterial Expression
Growth in bacteria
  Bacterial resistance: Ampicillin, 100 μg/mL
  Growth temperature: 37°C
  Growth strain: DH5alpha
  Copy number: High Copy
Gene/Insert
  Gene/Insert name: T4 Lysozyme (alt name: AV75T)
  Species: Bacteriophage T4
  Insert size (bp): 600
  Mutation: V75T WT*
  GenBank ID: NP_049736
  Entrez Gene: e (a.k.a. T4p123)
  Cloning method: Restriction Enzyme; 5′ cloning site BamHI (not destroyed); 3′ cloning site HindIII (not destroyed)
  Sequencing primers: 5′ na; 3′ GGCGTATCACGAGGCCC
Terms and licenses: Academic/Nonprofit Terms; Industry Terms: Not Available to Industry
Depositor comments: The BamHI site is 27 bp from the ATG and the HindIII site is 115 bp from the stop.
How to cite: T4 Lysozyme V75T WT* was a gift from Brian Matthews (Addgene plasmid # 18386 ; http://n2t.net/addgene:18386 ; RRID:Addgene_18386)
