[The description below was written by a language model from this plasmid's Addgene catalogue record.]
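Description:
T4 Lysozyme V75T WT* is a bacterial expression plasmid built on the pHS1403 backbone (about 5 kb without insert) that carries a mutant form of the bacteriophage T4 lysozyme gene (gene e). It is maintained as a high-copy plasmid in E. coli and selected with ampicillin. The record does not give a feature map, so the origin of replication, the promoter that drives lysozyme expression and any other regulatory elements on the backbone are not stated.

The insert is roughly 600 bp and was cloned as a BamHI–HindIII fragment, with both sites preserved. According to the depositor, the BamHI site lies 27 bp from the start codon and the HindIII site 115 bp from the stop codon, so the fragment includes short flanking untranslated regions on either side of the coding sequence. The encoded protein carries a valine-to-threonine substitution at position 75. The "WT*" designation marks the background in which the mutation was made. The record does not define it, although in the T4 lysozyme literature WT* conventionally refers to the cysteine-free pseudo-wild-type protein used as a reference background for point mutants. No fusion tags or reporters are listed.

The record does not state an intended use. A single-residue substitution in a bacterial expression vector is consistent with producing recombinant mutant lysozyme in E. coli to examine how the replacement affects the protein's structure, stability or folding compared with the parental protein. T4 lysozyme is a widely used model system for this kind of work.
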