>Addgene plasmid #18386 | T4 Lysozyme V75T WT* | addgene partial sequence | sequence record 24172 | 3primeUP
GCTANTGAAAAAGCCCGCTCATTAGGCGGGCTCAGATCTGCTCATGTTTTGACAGCTTATCATCGATAAG
CTTCGGCAATAAATTCTTGATATGTTTTCATATGTTTCCTTTAAATATTTTAATTAGTAATTGTCTATTC
AAGTAATTGTGAATATACTATCACAATTCCAAGAGAAAGTAAACAGCTTTATAGATTTTTATACGCGTCC
CAAGTGCCAGTTCTAAACGTTGTAATGACTCGTTTTGCGCGATTAGGTGTTTGATTATACCATCTACTTT
TAGCTAAGTTAACTGCTGCTTCATCCCAGCGTTTTTGTTGAAGCATACGTAAAGAGTTAGTAAATCCTGC
CACACCGGTTTCTCCCATTTGGAAAACCATATTAATCAATGCAGCGCGACGAACCGCATCAAGAGAATCA
TAAACCGGTTTTAATTTAGCATTTCTCAGAATTCCGCGAGTAGCAGCATCAACATCCTGATTAAAGAGTT
TTTCAGCCTCATCTTTTGTAATTACACCATTAGTATTACGCCCAATAGCTTTATCTAATTCAGATTTAGC
AGCATTAAGTGATGGACTTTTTGTAAGCAAATGACCGATGCCAATAGTGTAATAGCCTTCTGTGTCTTTA
TAGATTTTAAGTCTAAGACCTTCATCTATACGTAACATTTCAGATATATTCATAATACCTCCTAAGCATC
GATGGATCCTGTTTCCTGTGTGAAATTGTTATCCGCTCACAATTCCACACATTATACGAGCCGATGATTA
ATTGTCAACAGGGGGANGGGAGTAAGCTGATCCGGTTCCNGNGNGAANTN
